Addgene plasmid #59787: pSA101
Purpose: drives ZIF-1 protein in C. elegans neurons
Depositing lab: Jeremy Nance. Depositing organization: NYU Grossman School of Medicine. Publication: Repurposing an endogenous degradation system for rapid and targeted depletion of C. elegans proteins. Armenti ST, Lohmer LL, Sherwood DR, Nance J. Development. 2014 Dec;141(23):4640-7. doi: 10.1242/dev.115048. Epub 2014 Nov 5. PubMed 25377555.
Backbone
  Vector backbone: pCFJ150
  Modifications to backbone: modified to include PmeI restriction site for Gibson cloning
Growth in bacteria
  Bacterial resistance: Ampicillin, 100 μg/mL
  Growth temperature: 37°C
  Growth strain: DH5alpha
  Copy number: Unknown
Gene/Insert 1
  Gene/Insert name: rab-3 promoter
  Species: C. elegans (nematode)
  Cloning method: Gibson Cloning
  Sequencing primers: 5′ atcttcagatgggagcagtggactgtc; 3′ CTGAAAATAGGGCTACTGTAGATTTATTTTAAAAGAG
Gene/Insert 2
  Gene/Insert name: zif-1 coding
  Species: C. elegans (nematode)
  Entrez Gene: zif-1 (a.k.a. CELE_F59B2.6)
  Cloning method: Gibson Cloning
  Sequencing primers: 5′ atgagtgagtgttccgcgagtaccagtcagttatc; 3′ TTATTGTTGAATATTTATCGTGCACAAATTTTCGGCAG
Gene/Insert 3
  Gene/Insert name: unc-54 3' UTR
  Species: C. elegans (nematode)
  Insert size (bp): 705
  Cloning method: Gibson Cloning
  Sequencing primers: 5′ gtccaattactcttcaacatccctacatgctctttctccc; 3′ AAACAGTTATGTTTGGTATATTGGGAATGT
Terms and licenses: Academic/Nonprofit Terms; Industry Terms: Not Available to Industry
How to cite: pSA101 was a gift from Jeremy Nance (Addgene plasmid # 59787 ; http://n2t.net/addgene:59787 ; RRID:Addgene_59787)
