[The description below was written by a language model from this plasmid's Addgene catalogue record and pLannotate feature annotations shown in this document.]
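Description:
pSA101 is a C. elegans transgene plasmid built on pCFJ150, a backbone modified here to carry a PmeI site for Gibson assembly. The depositor's sequence is about 11 kb. It is propagated in E. coli through a high-copy ColE1/pUC-type origin and selected with ampicillin via the bla (AmpR) gene and its promoter. Short fragments of lacZα, rop and bom are remnants of the cloning-vector lineage. The feature table also detects a full unc-119 coding sequence, which in worm vectors of this kind commonly serves as a rescue marker for identifying transformants in unc-119 mutant animals. It also finds fragments of other C. elegans genes (aex-5 and a GSLG1 homologue). These likely reflect genomic sequence carried by the backbone, such as the flanks used for targeted single-copy insertion, but the record does not state their role.

The payload is a three-part expression cassette assembled by Gibson cloning: the rab-3 promoter, the zif-1 coding region and the 705 bp unc-54 3' UTR. The rab-3 promoter drives expression in neurons, and the unc-54 3' UTR is a widely used, permissive terminator and polyadenylation region. The zif-1 sequence is annotated as two fragments separated by a short gap, consistent with an intron interrupting the coding sequence. ZIF-1 is a substrate-recognition subunit of a Cul2–ElonginB–ElonginC E3 ubiquitin ligase that directs target proteins to proteasomal degradation. According to the stated purpose and the associated publication title, the plasmid supplies ZIF-1 in neurons as part of a system that repurposes this endogenous degradation pathway for rapid, tissue-targeted depletion of C. elegans proteins.
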