Features (pLannotate 1.2.2; 13 found; start..end, strand, type, name):
   1330..2448    +  CDS            zif-1 (fragment): ZIF1_CAEEL - Also known as tag-6. Experimental evidence at protein level: Swiss-Prot protein existence level 1. Probable substrate recognition component of a CBC (Cul2- ElonginB-ElonginC) E3 ubiquitin-protein ligase complex which mediates the ubiquitination and subsequent proteasomal degradation of target proteins. Ensures germline precursor cell asymmetry by targeting germline proteins for destruction if expressed in non-germline cells. This process also requires elc-1, cul-2, rbx-1 and ubc-2. From Caenorhabditis elegans.
   2498..2725    +  CDS            zif-1 (fragment): ZIF1_CAEEL - Also known as tag-6. Experimental evidence at protein level: Swiss-Prot protein existence level 1. Probable substrate recognition component of a CBC (Cul2- ElonginB-ElonginC) E3 ubiquitin-protein ligase complex which mediates the ubiquitination and subsequent proteasomal degradation of target proteins. Ensures germline precursor cell asymmetry by targeting germline proteins for destruction if expressed in non-germline cells. This process also requires elc-1, cul-2, rbx-1 and ubc-2. From Caenorhabditis elegans.
   3407..3559    +  CDS            aex-5 (fragment): AEX5_CAEEL - Also known as kpc-3 From Caenorhabditis elegans.
   3660..3678    +  CDS            lacZα (fragment): LacZα fragment of β-galactosidase; lacZ fragment
   5177..5313    +  CDS            lacZα (fragment): LacZα fragment of β-galactosidase; lacZ fragment
   5319..5418    -  misc_feature   bom (fragment): basis of mobility region from pBR322
   5520..5555    -  CDS            rop (fragment): Rop protein, which maintains plasmids at low copy number; rop
   5650..5754    +  promoter       AmpR promoter: bla
   5755..6615    +  CDS            AmpR: β-lactamase; bla; confers resistance to ampicillin, carbenicillin, and related antibiotics
   6786..7374    +  rep_origin     ori: high-copy-number ColE1/pMB1/pBR322/pUC origin of replication
   8633..8848    -  CDS            GSLG1_CAEEL (fragment): Experimental evidence at protein level: Swiss-Prot protein existence level 1. From Caenorhabditis elegans.
   9722..9739    -  misc_feature   P element 5' end (fragment): No description available
   9850..10692   +  CDS            unc-119: UN119_CAEEL - Experimental evidence at protein level: Swiss-Prot protein existence level 1. Myristoyl-binding protein that acts as a cargo adapter: specifically binds the myristoyl moiety of a subset of N-terminally myristoylated proteins and is required for their localization. Plays a key role in ciliary membrane localization of proteins. Required for the establishment or function of the nervous system. From Caenorhabditis elegans.
>Addgene plasmid #59787 | pSA101 | depositor full sequence | sequence record 94323 | pSA101 sequence 10995 bps
ATCTTCAGATGGGAGCAGTGGACTGTCTATTTGATATTCTTAAAATGTACTCTATAAAAGATGAAACTGT
AATGACCAATTCCCTACATAAATATTTTTAACTAATTGGTCGGATATTTGGGGATCAGAGAAGTACTTGT
TTTTGCGATATTAATAATGATATATTTTTCTAGTAAAAAAATGTTAAGCGATTTGTGAATAATTAAGTTG
GCTTGAAAAAGATTTTTTGATAGCTATGTATTTTGTTAATTTAAATCAGATTTTAAAACTTTATTATTGA
CTATTTATATATATTATATATTATATATTTTCATGGTTTAATCAAAATCTATTAAATTATTTCTAAAATC
TCTAAATATCGAATTCTCTAAAAAGCTTCATCAACAAAAGCATTTCAATTATCTAACACAATGAGAATAA
TTCAAGAACTGAAATAGAAAGAAATCTAGAAAAAAAAGAGAGTGAGGTGCCCTATTAAATCGGTGCTCTC
CTCTCTAACAGAAGCGCCTACACGCACCCAAGAGAGCTCTTTTTCTTTCTTTTTTCGGAGCACACATACA
CGCATACACTCCTCAGAAGTGTATAGAGAAAATGGGAGAAGAAGCGAAAGAAGACGAAGAAGCGGTTGTG
ATGTATGCATCGGGCGTTTCTATCTCTCTCCGTGAGCAACGAGCTAGTCAACCCATCGATCCATTTTTGT
GAGCACACACAGAGAGAGACTCAAACACACTCACAGCTTCACACTGAGCTCCAAGAGCTCTGTAGAGAGA
AGCCAGAGTATGCTTTCCTCGATTTTCCTAACGTCTTCTTCTTCTGCTTTTTTCTTTTTCCCAACGAGTT
GTAGTCCACTAACTTCAATTTTTCCTCCAGAGAAAGAGTTTTAGAGAGACAGCTGATAAATACACTAGAG
AAATAAAAAGAATGATAAAAATTTGCTATTTTAATCAGTTCCCTCTCGTTTCTCTAAGTTTTGTTGTTGG
GTTGGGAAATTAAAATTGGAAAATGGAAATAACGTTTTTTTCTGTCTAATCTTGAATTCTCCAGACATTT
CTTATTTCCTTTTTTGTTGCAAGTTTTTCTTCCTTCTCTAATTTTTAATCAAAGATATCTCGCTATGAAC
TTTGAATTTTTGATATTTTGATTCTATAAATACATAAAGTAATCTAAATGCTCTTTTAAAATAAATCTAC
AGTAGCCCTATTTTCAGATGAGTGAGTGTTCCGCGAGTACCAGTCAGTTATCTACTTTCTGTGTAAATGA
GATACCATGGAAGTTGGTTCCACAGGTAAAAATCTTGAAAACCACTCAGTTTCGACAAAACAAAAATTTC
AGACTTGCGACGAATTCAGCGAATACGAGTTCATAGATGAAAAATATAGGTGAGGATCTCTAGATATATA
TCTATTAAATTTTATAACCTTTTCAGGCGCCTTTCTGACGTAGAATCGTTTGTCTGGAAGTGGTCGCCGT
GTGGAAGATATGGAATTGATCTTCCGGGCGGTCGTGACGTCATTAACCAACAACTACGTGACCGTATGGC
TGTATTCGATCTACATACGAACAAATGGACCCTATACACCATGGACCGTGGTGCTTTCGAAATTCCACGA
GTTTGCTTTCTCTACTGGGCACGAAACGATATAATCGGCACAATAACCCTTGTAGTAAGTGTCCGATCTA
CCATACCTAATCCAAAAAATAAAATTTCAGAAAGACTATGAAGCAGGACCGGATGATGAAATTCCATTGA
AATTCAAGCAATCATTCTTCTACGTATCTCACGAAACACAGACATTAGTGTACTCTGGTTCATGCAAGTA
CCGTACGAATAAAACAATCGTAGCATCTTATTGGTACCATATTTTCGAAAATCGACGTGGCGAACCGTTC
ATTGATCACAATAACTACCTGTGGTTGGTATTCTCAAACGGAGTGGATTCTCTGATTCTTCTTCCATTTA
TTCCAACTTCAACGTGTTTCAAAGCGAAATGTGTATCATTTGATATGAACGATATCGTCAGTCAATTCAC
TGGTATTCGCGTATTTCTCGATCCATTTGTATCATCTCACTACGTGCCATGGGTCTACAGAAATGACGTT
AATTTTTTCATTAGGATTGATTCGCATTCATTTATCGAGGAGCAAAACCGGGACTATGGTCTAGATCCGC
AAATTGATAACCCGGAGACGAAACCGCACAGAGGAGTATTTCAACTTCGTGTGAATTTGAAAGATGTCAT
CGAAAAGGGCGAAAAAGATGCGATTCATGCAGTTAATCCTGAAACAATAGAGACAAGATTCAATCGAGGT
GACATTGAACTATGGCGAAAAATCAGCGATGAGCTCCGTCAAGAACATCAGAGCATAGCACAGCATGGCA
AAATGGTTGTAGTACAACGATGGTCACACTTTACTGTTGATATGGGGCTCAGCAAGAAAATGAGAACCGT
AGGATATGAAAATATTATTTGTTGATAGTTTATTAATTTAATTTCAGCGTGTTGCCGATTTGGACGCCCG
TGATTACTGTTGCAGCCATAAGCCACGTAATTCGTCATTCTGCTGTATTGACTTGGACAGCGAGCGAATC
AAGGCTGTGGATGCTCTCATTCTTGGGTACAAATTAATCTATTTTTTTCCTAAGTATTTTTTTTTCAGAA
CTGACGTGGTTCTTCCCCATCCTAGTGGCTCTGTATTCCTATTTCGATACAAGGAAAATTATGGTAATCC
CTCCACCAAATAGACGTTTTCTTCATCGTAATTTTTCAGGGATGAGTTATTGCGAGCTTCCATTCTTCCA
GCCACTTTCATTGAAGCTAAAATGTATTCAAGTTCTCAAGGAATCTGTCGAAATCGACCCAAGTTACTAT
AGAATCAAATGCTGCCTTAAAATGCAAGAAGAACTTGAAAAAGAAACTGCCGAAAATTTGTGCACGATAA
ATATTCAACAATAAGTCCAATTACTCTTCAACATCCCTACATGCTCTTTCTCCCTGTGCTCCCACCCCCT
ATTTTTGTTATTATCAAAAAAACTTCTTCTTAATTTCTTTGTTTTTTAGCTTCTTTTAAGTCACCTCTAA
CAATGAAATTGTGTAGATTCAAAAATAGAATTAATTCGTAATAAAAAGTCGAAAAAAATTGTGCTCCCTC
CCCCCATTAATAATAATTCTATCCCAAAATCTACACAATGTTCTGTGTACACTTCTTATGTTTTTTACTT
CTGATAAATTTTTTTTGAAACATCATAGAAAAAACCGCACACAAAATACCTTATCATATGTTACGTTTCA
GTTTATGACCGCAATTTTTATTTCTTCGCACGTCTGGGCCTCTCATGACGTCAAATCATGCTCATCGTGA
AAAAGTTTTGGAGTATTTTTGGAATTTTTCAATCAAGTGAAAGTTTATGAAATTAATTTTCCTGCTTTTG
CTTTTTGGGGTTTCCCCTATTGTTTGTCAAGATTTCGAGGACGGCGTTTTTCTTGCTAAAATCACAAGTA
TTGATGAGCACGATGCAAGAAAGATCGGAAGAAGGTTTGGGTTTGAGGCTCAGTGGAAGGTGAGTAGAAG
TTGATAATTTGAAAGTGGAGTAGTGTCTATGGGGTTTTTGCCTTAAATGACAGAATACATTCCCAATATA
CCAAACATAACTGTTTAAACACTGGCCGTCGTTTTACACTCGAGACGTACGGTGCGCGCGATGCATTCGA
AGATCTGCCCACTAGTGAGTCGTATTATAAGTGCAAGTAAGATCAGTGTTTGTTTCGATATCAGTCTGTT
TCGTAACGGTCTTCTGTATAACTACAAAAAAGAATAAAAAACCGTATCACAACTGAGAAAAAAGACAAAA
CTTATTGAACAGTGTTCCTTTCAAAAAATTATTTTGTAAAAAATCGAGTTTTTCTCCAAAATAACGCACG
CAATCAAAAACAAGAAAACTAACGTGTTCTCCTGGGCGTGGAACTCCTTATCAAGATTACCATTATTGTC
TGTCAGAATTGATATTTCAATTATTTCATATCTAGACAAACCCGGGTGTCTTGCATTTATTAGTACTGTG
AGTTTACATACAAACGAGGCTTACTCAGATAACATAGAGTCACCTCTAATTAGCAAAAACCCATTTCTAA
TTAGCTATTTCGACCAGTTCTAAAGTCACCGTAATTAGAAATGGTTTTTGTAGCTTTTCTAATTAGAAAT
GACCCCGAGATAAGTGAAATATGGCATTTTCTGGGTTTTCTAGTAAGAAATGATCCCGCACGTAGTGATT
CCGCGTTACAAGCCAAATTCAAATTAAAAAAGTATATTACACAATTCAAGTTACATTATTTTCAGGAAAC
AATGGCGAAGAGCAAAGCAGAGATTCAAAAGGAGGAAAGAGACAACAGATATGAACGAAGACTTCTTGAA
AAGAGAAAGAGACATGAGGTGAGTAACCATGATAATAAATAATCAAGTAAGGGCTATAGATTTATAAATT
CTGGAGTTAACAGTTTCGAAAAAAAGTAGTTTTCATATGTGCGAAGGAATATCAAAAATAGGGGAATAGC
CTAAACGAGTGAGAAAATTAAATGTTTGTTATTTTTTCAAAAATGTCTGCAGGGCCGTTATCCTTTCAAA
TGCACTCTATCAAACATAGATCATATCCATCATATCTTATCCAGAATTTATATCATATCCAAGATTGAGA
GCGTTTCAAGGAAAATCTCAAACAACCATACAATTTTGTAGATCGACAACAAGGCCTCCACTTCTTCATC
GATGGCCTCTGCAGCACCTGCACCACCAAGTTTGTATTTTTCATATTAATATAAAGTGAGCCACGCATAG
TCGTTTTTAGGATTTTTGCCAGATCGATGTCGCGCAAACAGACTGTTTTTTTTTCTTTGAAAGCCGTGCG
TGACATGGGCCACGGATTGTAACGCCGCGCTGGATGGATAAAAATTTATTCAGTTTTTTAGCCTTTACAA
AATATGGTTCGACTACTTTCTTTATTTTTACATTTTTATAGGTGCTCATTGAGCTGAGATATTTTGGGTA
TAATCGGAAAATCGCTGATTTTGGTCATTTTTCTGCACTAAAGATTACACAAAAAGTTCAGTATTTAGAT
TCATTGTTGAAAATTGGGGATGATCTACAGATACATATCGCCGTGTTCAAAAACACACGTGCTGTGACGT
CGTGACTGGGGAAAACCCTGGCGTTACCCAACTTAATCGCCTTGCAGCACATCCCCCTTTCGCCAGCTGG
CGTAATAGCGAAGAGGCCCGCACCGATCGCCCTTCCCAACAGTTGCGCAGCCTGAATGGCGAATGGCGCC
TGATGCGGTATTTTCTCCTTACGCATCTGTGCGGTATTTCACACCGCATATGGTGCACTCTCAGTACAAT
CTGCTCTGATGCCGCATAGTTAAGCCAGCCCCGACACCCGCCAACACCCGCTGACGCGCCCTGACGGGCT
TGTCTGCTCCCGGCATCCGCTTACAGACAAGCTGTGACCGTCTCCGGGAGCTGCATGTGTCAGAGGTTTT
CACCGTCATCACCGAAACGCGCGAGACGAAAGGGCCTCGTGATACGCCTATTTTTATAGGTTAATGTCAT
GATAATAATGGTTTCTTAGACGTCAGGTGGCACTTTTCGGGGAAATGTGCGCGGAACCCCTATTTGTTTA
TTTTTCTAAATACATTCAAATATGTATCCGCTCATGAGACAATAACCCTGATAAATGCTTCAATAATATT
GAAAAAGGAAGAGTATGAGTATTCAACATTTCCGTGTCGCCCTTATTCCCTTTTTTGCGGCATTTTGCCT
TCCTGTTTTTGCTCACCCAGAAACGCTGGTGAAAGTAAAAGATGCTGAAGATCAGTTGGGTGCACGAGTG
GGTTACATCGAACTGGATCTCAACAGCGGTAAGATCCTTGAGAGTTTTCGCCCCGAAGAACGTTTTCCAA
TGATGAGCACTTTTAAAGTTCTGCTATGTGGCGCGGTATTATCCCGTATTGACGCCGGGCAAGAGCAACT
CGGTCGCCGCATACACTATTCTCAGAATGACTTGGTTGAGTACTCACCAGTCACAGAAAAGCATCTTACG
GATGGCATGACAGTAAGAGAATTATGCAGTGCTGCCATAACCATGAGTGATAACACTGCGGCCAACTTAC
TTCTGACAACGATCGGAGGACCGAAGGAGCTAACCGCTTTTTTGCACAACATGGGGGATCATGTAACTCG
CCTTGATCGTTGGGAACCGGAGCTGAATGAAGCCATACCAAACGACGAGCGTGACACCACGATGCCTGTA
GCAATGGCAACAACGTTGCGCAAACTATTAACTGGCGAACTACTTACTCTAGCTTCCCGGCAACAATTAA
TAGACTGGATGGAGGCGGATAAAGTTGCAGGACCACTTCTGCGCTCGGCCCTTCCGGCTGGCTGGTTTAT
TGCTGATAAATCTGGAGCCGGTGAGCGTGGGTCTCGCGGTATCATTGCAGCACTGGGGCCAGATGGTAAG
CCCTCCCGTATCGTAGTTATCTACACGACGGGGAGTCAGGCAACTATGGATGAACGAAATAGACAGATCG
CTGAGATAGGTGCCTCACTGATTAAGCATTGGTAACTGTCAGACCAAGTTTACTCATATATACTTTAGAT
TGATTTAAAACTTCATTTTTAATTTAAAAGGATCTAGGTGAAGATCCTTTTTGATAATCTCATGACCAAA
ATCCCTTAACGTGAGTTTTCGTTCCACTGAGCGTCAGACCCCGTAGAAAAGATCAAAGGATCTTCTTGAG
ATCCTTTTTTTCTGCGCGTAATCTGCTGCTTGCAAACAAAAAAACCACCGCTACCAGCGGTGGTTTGTTT
GCCGGATCAAGAGCTACCAACTCTTTTTCCGAAGGTAACTGGCTTCAGCAGAGCGCAGATACCAAATACT
GTCCTTCTAGTGTAGCCGTAGTTAGGCCACCACTTCAAGAACTCTGTAGCACCGCCTACATACCTCGCTC
TGCTAATCCTGTTACCAGTGGCTGCTGCCAGTGGCGATAAGTCGTGTCTTACCGGGTTGGACTCAAGACG
ATAGTTACCGGATAAGGCGCAGCGGTCGGGCTGAACGGGGGGTTCGTGCACACAGCCCAGCTTGGAGCGA
ACGACCTACACCGAACTGAGATACCTACAGCGTGAGCTATGAGAAAGCGCCACGCTTCCCGAAGGGAGAA
AGGCGGACAGGTATCCGGTAAGCGGCAGGGTCGGAACAGGAGAGCGCACGAGGGAGCTTCCAGGGGGAAA
CGCCTGGTATCTTTATAGTCCTGTCGGGTTTCGCCACCTCTGACTTGAGCGTCGATTTTTGTGATGCTCG
TCAGGGGGGCGGAGCCTATGGAAAAACGCCAGCAACGCGGCCTTTTTACGGTTCCTGGTCTTTTGCTGGC
CTTTTGCTCACATGTTCTTTCCTGCGTTATCCCCTGATTCTGTGGATAACCGTATTACCGCCTTTGAGTG
AGCTGATACCAGCGGATAACAATTTCACAGGGCCCTGTCGGATTATGGGCTCTTCTTTTATCCTCTACTT
TCTTTCTAGAAAATGCAAATGTTGAGTCAGAAATTGCTGAATGGAGTACAACTGCAATGGGTTTAGCTTA
TGTTTCTGGAACAATTACTGGTGGAATTGTGATTGAAAAGTAAGGTTATATTTCATTTCAATAAATGTTA
CCACAGTATAACAAAAACAAGTTACATTGTTCAGAGTATGTCTGAATGTATTATTATTATTGTATTTGTG
CATCAGTACTGTAGTTGTACTGAAGAAGGGTTTAAAATAATCTCAACGTTTTTAAGACGAGTTAGTGAGA
ATACGGTCGCAGTTAGGATGTTTGGACATAGTTTTATTAGATAATCGTGAACTAACTCACTATAAAAACC
CGCTAACTCATTGAATAAGATAGTTTTAAACGTTCAAAATTTGAAGACAAAATTGTATGAATAAGTTTAC
AGAGTTGGTCGACGCAAGCTTCTCCTTCTCTTCACATTTCTCAATAATTTAGCTCTAATTGCATTCGTAT
TCTTCGCAAAAATACGTATTCTGATTGACCCGATGAAATACGGATGCCTAGTTGCATTGATCATCTACGG
TTATACTTATGGGTGAGGTTTTTCAAATATATTTTGATTTAATCGAATAATGAAATTTCAGAACTGGAGT
TGGTCCAATTTCGTGGTTTATATCCTCTGAACTGGTACCTCAAAAACATCGTAGTATTGCTCAATCTGTG
GCATATTCAATGAATACTGTAATGGTGGTTATCAGTACATTTACAGTATTACCTCTATATTCCGTTATTG
GTAGTTATGCTTTCCTTATTCTATATTCAATTCCTTCATTTATAAGTATGCTTATATTATTTCGCTACTT
ACCGGAAACCAAAGGACGAGAGATTCATGATATTGTGAATGAACTTAAAAAAAAATGAAAACCTTTGAAA
ACGTTCATACGGCCGAAATTTTACTTGATCGAGCCAATTGAACTTTTGTTAAGACTTACAGAAAAGTGAG
AGATTTTGTTACAAAAAAGTGAGAAAAAAGCGAAAATGAACAGGAAAAAGAAGAAAAATACACCCGAAGT
ATCATATAAAAATTAAAAAGATTGTTTGACCTGGCGGAACTTTTTTGCAAAAACTCTGAATATCCATGGC
ACATGCTTCGTGCAAAACAGGATCCAAATGAATATCAACAAGAGATTCTTGAAGACGACGAGCCACTTGC
TCAGAGCATTGCTTATCTCGAATGAGACCCTTGTTAAAATCATTTTTCAAACATTATATGACATTGTCGA
AATGTCCTCCTGATTCCATGATGGTAGCAAACTCACTTCGTCTTTGAGCCAATTTATCCAAGTCCTTGTA
AAAAGTATTCGAAAATTGTTAACGGATAAAATGTTTATTATAATATCAAAAACAATTTGTCAGTTGACCA
CTTTTTGATATATTTGACAGAAACCGGGATGAATTGGCTCAAAGTTAGGGCGCCCTTCTATTACAGGGTT
TCTGATAACAAACCGGTTATTAACTCCCAACAAGGGATGATTTCAATTCATCATGCTCAAATTGACCCAA
ATTAAGTTACATGACAAATTCATCGCCCTTTTCAACTCTTCTTGGCTCATCATCTGTTATTCTGTTCCTA
TTCTGTCTGCACCCTATACCCCTTTGCATACTCTCTCGTCATTCCTTTCTTGGATAGTGTCTTCTTCTCC
CCAGCTCTGCTACTTCTATGACTTGCGCCCGCTGCTTTTCCGCTCGTTCCTCTCCTCTCTGACGTCTTCT
TCTGCTTCTTTTCTCCTTCCTTTTTCCCTTCTCAATCTTCCTCTTTTTCCCATTTCTGTCAATCATTCGA
AGAAGAAGAAGAAGAAGACCCTCATTCATTTCATTTTTTTTTCTGTCGGTGTGTGCTGCTCGGTTAAGAG
TGAGCTCTCTATTCCACGTCTTCTTCTTTTTCTTCTTCGATTCGAATCAATCACTCCACCAAAACGCATT
CGTTTTTGGGATTCACCCCGCGGTTCGCAATAGGTTTCTTTTTCAAATTATTAGCGTTATAAATAGAAAA
ATGGTGGAGTTTCAATAAAAATGATAATTTACAAAGTGTATTTTGATTACATGTACTCAAAAAGGTTGAA
ATTTTTCATACCAGTTTTCCGGAAATCCATCTGATATCATTATCGTATTTTTCTTTTTAAAAATGTTTTC
AAAAAAAAACAAAATATAGCTGGTTATTTGGCACCCTCTAATTACCATTTTCCTGTCACACCACACTCTT
TTCCTTCTTCCACTTCTTTCCGTTTTCAGCCGCTTCCAACCAAACCGATATGAAAGCCGAGCAACAACGA
TCGATTCCACCCGGCTCGGCGACCTTCCCGTCGCAGGTGAGACTCAGAAAACTAGAGAAACCGCTCAACT
AACTCTTGATATCCGATTTCATTCTTTTCTCTTTTCTTTTTGTTGAACTTTTCCATATTTCCAGATGCCA
CGGCCACCACCAAGCACCGAACAAGGAATCACAACGGAATCGGAGCTTGCGAAGAAAGCTCAAATCACTC
CGAACGACGTTTTAGCACTTCCGGGAATCACTCAAGGTATCTTGCTCCCTTTGGATTTCAGTTTAAAACA
TAAATTTAGGATTCTTATGCTCCCCATCTGCGAACATCTATAACATCGAGTTCACCAAGTTCCAAATCCG
TGATCTGGACACTGAGCAAGTGCTTTTCGAGATCGCCAAACCGGAGAACGATCAGGAGAATGATGAGTCG
CCACAGGAGTCGGCAAGATACGTGCGTTATAGATTTGCTCCAAACTTTTTGAAACTCAAAACGGTCGGAG
CAACTGTGGAATTCAAAGTAGGAGACATCCCAATCCATCATTTCCGAATGATCGAACGTCACTTCTTCAA
AGATCGCCTTCTGAAGTGTTTTGACTTTGAATTCGGATTCTGTATTCCGAATTCACGAAACAACTGTGAA
CATATCTATGAGTTCCCTCAACTCTCTCAACAACTCAGTGAGTCATTATTCTAAAAAGTACAATTCAAAA
GACTAATCTCTTTTTCAGTGGACGACATGATCAACAATCCAAACGAGACTCGTTCTGACAGCTTCTATTT
CGTCGATAACAAACTCGTCATGCACAACAAAGCCGACTACTCATATGATGCATAAATATTTAATACAAAA
ATGTTCTGGATAATTATTCTGTCGAATAGAAAAAAAACTCCAAATGTGATTAAATTCCAATAATTCCTGT
CTAGTTTGTTCCTTCCCCTTCCCCTTCTCATGTTCAATGCATTCCTAAGCTTTTCAGTTCCCCCCTTGTT
TCTATATTTTTTCGCTGTCCTGTCACACTCGCTAAAAACACTAATCACACGGAAATCTGTTTTCAATAAA
AACTCCAACTTTAACTCATTTTCAATTTCAACTGAAAGATTTTTTCATTAGAGAATGTCTAGAACTAGGC
CGTTT
