>Addgene plasmid #59787 | pSA101 | addgene partial sequence | sequence record 99068 | pSA-F 5'-ccttccccttctcatgttca-3'
TTCCCCTTGTTTCTATATTTTTTCGCTGTCCTGTCACACTCGCTAAAAACACTAATCACACGGAAATCTG
TTTTCAATAAAAACTCCAACTTTAACTCATTTTCAATTTCAACTGAAAGATTTTTTCATTAGAGAATGTC
TAGAACTAGGCCGTTTATCTTCAGATGGGAGCAGTGGACTGTCTATTTGATATTCTTAAAATGTACTCTA
TAAAAGATGAAACTGTAATGACCAATTCCCTACATAAATATTTTTAACTAATTGGTCGGATATTTGGGGA
TCAGAGAAGTACTTGTTTTTGCGATATTAATAATGATATATTTTTCTAGTAAAAAAATGTTAAGCGATTT
GTGAATAATTAAGTTGGCTTGAAAAAGATTTTTTGATAGCTATGTATTTTGTTAATTTAAATCAGATTTT
AAAACTTTATTATTGACTATTTATATATATTATATATTATATATTTTCATGGTTTAATCAAAATCTATTA
AATTATTTCTAAAATCTCTAAATATCGAATTCTCTAAAAAGCTTCATCAACAAAAGCATTTCAATTATCT
AACACAATGAGAATAATTCAAGAACTGAAATAGAAAGAAATCTAGAAAAAAAAGAGAGTGAGGTGCCCTA
TTAAATCGGTGCTCTCCTCTCTAACAGAAGCGCCTACACGCACCCAAGAGAGCTCTTTTTCTTTCTTTTT
TCGGAGCACACATACACGCATACACTCCTCAGAAGTGTATAGAGAAAATGGGAGAAGA
