>Addgene plasmid #59787 | pSA101 | addgene partial sequence | sequence record 99069 | M13-F20 5'-TGTAAAACGACGGCCAGT-3'
ATGTATTCTGTCATTTAAGGCAAAAACCCCATAGACACTACTCCACTTTCAAATTATCAACTTCTACTCA
CCTTCCACTGAGCCTCAAACCCAAACCTTCTTCCGATCTTTCTTGCATCGTGCTCATCAATACTTGTGAT
TTTAGCAAGAAAAACGCCGTCCTCGAAATCTTGACAAACAATAGGGGAAACCCCAAAAAGCAAAAGCAGG
AAAATTAATTTCATAAACTTTCACTTGATTGAAAAATTCCAAAAATACTCCAAAACTTTTTCACGATGAG
CATGATTTGACGTCATGAGAGGCCCAGACGTGCGAAGAAATAAAAATTGCGGTCATAAACTGAAACGTAA
CATATGATAAGGTATTTTGTGTGCGGTTTTTTCTATGATGTTTCAAAAAAAATTTATCAGAAGTAAAAAA
CATAAGAAGTGTACACAGAACATTGTGTAGATTTTGGGATAGAATTATTATTAATGGGGGGAGGGAGCAC
AATTTTTTTCGACTTTTTATTACGAATTAATTCTATTTTTGAATCTACACAATTTCATTGTTAGAGGTGA
CTTAAAAGAAGCTAAAAAACAAA
